Addgene plasmid #122325: px335-sgRNA-EF(Cas9n)-Jade1-L
Purpose: Expresses sgRNA targeting mouse Jade1 and Cas9 nickase in mammalian cells
Depositing lab: Hiroshi Ochiai. Depositing organization: Hiroshima University. Publication: Genome-wide kinetic properties of transcriptional bursting in mouse embryonic stem cells. Ochiai H, Hayashi T, Umeda M, Yoshimura M, Harada A, Shimizu Y, Nakano K, Saitoh N, Liu Z, Yamamoto T, Okamura T, Ohkawa Y, Kimura H, Nikaido I. Sci Adv. 2020 Jun 17;6(25):eaaz6699. doi: 10.1126/sciadv.aaz6699. eCollection 2020 Jun. PubMed 32596448.
Backbone
  Vector backbone: px335
  Backbone size w/o insert (bp): 8427
  Total vector size (bp): 8447
  Modifications to backbone: We applied an optimized sgRNA design (sgRNA(F+E)) (Chen et al., Cell, 2013)
  Vector type: Mammalian Expression
Growth in bacteria
  Bacterial resistance: Ampicillin, 100 μg/mL
  Growth temperature: 37°C
  Growth strain: DH5alpha
  Copy number: High Copy
Gene/Insert
  Gene/Insert name: sgRNA for mouse Jade1
  gRNA/shRNA sequence: TGGCCTCTTGATGAAACAGC
  Species: Synthetic
  Cloning method: Restriction Enzyme; 5′ cloning site BbsI (destroyed during cloning); 3′ cloning site BbsI (destroyed during cloning)
  Sequencing primers: 5′ LKO1_5_primer
Terms and licenses: Academic/Nonprofit Terms; Industry Terms: Not Available to Industry
How to cite: px335-sgRNA-EF(Cas9n)-Jade1-L was a gift from Hiroshi Ochiai (Addgene plasmid # 122325 ; http://n2t.net/addgene:122325 ; RRID:Addgene_122325)
