[The description below was written by a language model from this plasmid's Addgene catalogue record and pLannotate feature annotations shown in this document.]
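Description:
px335-sgRNA-EF(Cas9n)-Jade1-L is a mammalian expression plasmid built on the px335 backbone that delivers both components of a CRISPR nickase system from a single vector of about 8.4 kb. It is propagated in E. coli as a high-copy plasmid through a ColE1/pUC-type origin and selected with ampicillin via the β-lactamase gene. A filamentous phage (f1/M13) origin is also present. A single AAV2 inverted terminal repeat is annotated downstream of the expression cassette, but with only one ITR detected, the record gives no indication that the plasmid is meant for AAV packaging.

The first cassette uses the human U6 RNA polymerase III promoter to transcribe a single guide RNA whose 20-nt spacer targets mouse Jade1. The spacer was cloned between BbsI sites that were destroyed in the process. The backbone was modified to carry the optimized sgRNA(F+E) scaffold, which probably explains why the annotation software recognises the tracrRNA/scaffold region only as fragments.

The second cassette uses a CMV enhancer, chicken β-actin promoter and hybrid intron to drive Streptococcus pyogenes Cas9, terminated by a bGH polyadenylation signal. The Cas9 coding region is annotated as overlapping N- and C-terminal portions that together appear to form one continuous open reading frame, preceded by a short match to an HA epitope tag. The catalogue describes the enzyme as Cas9 nickase, though the feature table does not show the nickase mutation itself.

The "-L" suffix suggests a left-hand guide intended for pairing with a second guide for double nicking, but the record does not state this. The associated publication concerns transcriptional bursting in mouse embryonic stem cells. The two sequence records differ by a single nucleotide in length and are otherwise annotated almost identically.
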