Features (pLannotate 1.2.2; 18 found; start..end, strand, type, name):
      1..241     +  promoter       U6 promoter: RNA polymerase III promoter for human U6 snRNA
    289..356     +  misc_RNA       tracrRNA (fragment): trans-activating CRISPR RNA for the Streptococcus pyogenes CRISPR/Cas9 system
    363..406     +  misc_RNA       gRNA scaffold (fragment): guide RNA scaffold for the Streptococcus pyogenes CRISPR/Cas9 system
    453..738     +  enhancer       CMV enhancer: human cytomegalovirus immediate early enhancer; contains an 18-bp deletion relative to the standard CMV enhancer
    740..1017    +  promoter       chicken β-actin promoter: No description available
   1018..1246    +  intron         hybrid intron: hybrid between chicken β-actin (CBA) and minute virus of mice (MMV) introns (Gray et al., 2011)
   1267..1294    +  CDS            3xHA (fragment): three tandem HA epitope tags
   1327..3042    +  CDS            Cas9(N): N-terminal portion of Streptococcus pyogenes Cas9 (Zetsche et al., 2015)
   2929..5427    +  CDS            Cas9(C): C-terminal portion of Streptococcus pyogenes Cas9 (Zetsche et al., 2015)
   5494..5605    +  polyA_signal   bGH poly(A) signal: bovine growth hormone polyadenylation signal
   5710..5850    +  repeat_region  AAV2 ITR: inverted terminal repeat of adeno-associated virus serotype 2 inverted
   5855..5906    -  misc_feature   bom (fragment): basis of mobility region from pBR322
   5925..6305    +  rep_origin     M13 ori (sequence partly withheld): M13 bacteriophage origin of replication; arrow indicates direction of (+) strand synthesis
   6381..6430    -  misc_feature   bom (fragment): basis of mobility region from pBR322
   6532..6567    -  CDS            rop (fragment): Rop protein, which maintains plasmids at low copy number; rop
   6662..6766    +  promoter       AmpR promoter: bla
   6767..7627    +  CDS            AmpR: β-lactamase; bla; confers resistance to ampicillin, carbenicillin, and related antibiotics
   7798..8386    +  rep_origin     ori: high-copy-number ColE1/pMB1/pBR322/pUC origin of replication
>Addgene plasmid #122325 | px335-sgRNA-EF(Cas9n)-Jade1-L | depositor full sequence | sequence record 233492 | px335-sgRNA-EF(Cas9n)-Jade1-L sequence 8447 bps
GAGGGCCTATTTCCCATGATTCCTTCATATTTGCATATACGATACAAGGCTGTTAGAGAGATAATTGGAA
TTAATTTGACTGTAAACACAAAGATATTAGTACAAAATACGTGACGTAGAAAGTAATAATTTCTTGGGTA
GTTTGCAGTTTTAAAATTATGTTTTAAAATGGACTATCATATGCTTACCGTAACTTGAAAGTATTTCGAT
TTCTTGGCTTTATATATCTTGTGGAAAGGACGAAACACCGTGGCCTCTTGATGAAACAGCGTTTAAGAGC
TATGCTGGAAACAGCATAGCAAGTTTAAATAAGGCTAGTCCGTTATCAACTTGAAAAAGTGGCACCGAGT
CGGTGCTTTTTTGTTTTAGAGCTAGAAATAGCAAGTTAAAATAAGGCTAGTCCGTTTTTAGCGCGTGCGC
CAATTCTGCAGACAAATGGCTCTAGAGGTACCCGTTACATAACTTACGGTAAATGGCCCGCCTGGCTGAC
CGCCCAACGACCCCCGCCCATTGACGTCAATAGTAACGCCAATAGGGACTTTCCATTGACGTCAATGGGT
GGAGTATTTACGGTAAACTGCCCACTTGGCAGTACATCAAGTGTATCATATGCCAAGTACGCCCCCTATT
GACGTCAATGACGGTAAATGGCCCGCCTGGCATTGTGCCCAGTACATGACCTTATGGGACTTTCCTACTT
GGCAGTACATCTACGTATTAGTCATCGCTATTACCATGGTCGAGGTGAGCCCCACGTTCTGCTTCACTCT
CCCCATCTCCCCCCCCTCCCCACCCCCAATTTTGTATTTATTTATTTTTTAATTATTTTGTGCAGCGATG
GGGGCGGGGGGGGGGGGGGGGCGCGCGCCAGGCGGGGCGGGGCGGGGCGAGGGGCGGGGCGGGGCGAGGC
GGAGAGGTGCGGCGGCAGCCAATCAGAGCGGCGCGCTCCGAAAGTTTCCTTTTATGGCGAGGCGGCGGCG
GCGGCGGCCCTATAAAAAGCGAAGCGCGCGGCGGGCGGGAGTCGCTGCGACGCTGCCTTCGCCCCGTGCC
CCGCTCCGCCGCCGCCTCGCGCCGCCCGCCCCGGCTCTGACTGACCGCGTTACTCCCACAGGTGAGCGGG
CGGGACGGCCCTTCTCCTCCGGGCTGTAATTAGCTGAGCAAGAGGTAAGGGTTTAAGGGATGGTTGGTTG
GTGGGGTATTAATGTTTAATTACCTGGAGCACCTGCCTGAAATCACTTTTTTTCAGGTTGGACCGGTGCC
ACCATGTACCCATACGATGTTCCAGATTACGCTTCGCCGAAGAAAAAGCGCAAGGTCGAAGCGTCCGACA
AGAAGTACAGCATCGGCCTGGCCATCGGCACCAACTCTGTGGGCTGGGCCGTGATCACCGACGAGTACAA
GGTGCCCAGCAAGAAATTCAAGGTGCTGGGCAACACCGACCGGCACAGCATCAAGAAGAACCTGATCGGA
GCCCTGCTGTTCGACAGCGGCGAAACAGCCGAGGCCACCCGGCTGAAGAGAACCGCCAGAAGAAGATACA
CCAGACGGAAGAACCGGATCTGCTATCTGCAAGAGATCTTCAGCAACGAGATGGCCAAGGTGGACGACAG
CTTCTTCCACAGACTGGAAGAGTCCTTCCTGGTGGAAGAGGATAAGAAGCACGAGCGGCACCCCATCTTC
GGCAACATCGTGGACGAGGTGGCCTACCACGAGAAGTACCCCACCATCTACCACCTGAGAAAGAAACTGG
TGGACAGCACCGACAAGGCCGACCTGCGGCTGATCTATCTGGCCCTGGCCCACATGATCAAGTTCCGGGG
CCACTTCCTGATCGAGGGCGACCTGAACCCCGACAACAGCGACGTGGACAAGCTGTTCATCCAGCTGGTG
CAGACCTACAACCAGCTGTTCGAGGAAAACCCCATCAACGCCAGCGGCGTGGACGCCAAGGCCATCCTGT
CTGCCAGACTGAGCAAGAGCAGACGGCTGGAAAATCTGATCGCCCAGCTGCCCGGCGAGAAGAAGAATGG
CCTGTTCGGCAACCTGATTGCCCTGAGCCTGGGCCTGACCCCCAACTTCAAGAGCAACTTCGACCTGGCC
GAGGATGCCAAACTGCAGCTGAGCAAGGACACCTACGACGACGACCTGGACAACCTGCTGGCCCAGATCG
GCGACCAGTACGCCGACCTGTTTCTGGCCGCCAAGAACCTGTCCGACGCCATCCTGCTGAGCGACATCCT
GAGAGTGAACACCGAGATCACCAAGGCCCCCCTGAGCGCCTCTATGATCAAGAGATACGACGAGCACCAC
CAGGACCTGACCCTGCTGAAAGCTCTCGTGCGGCAGCAGCTGCCTGAGAAGTACAAAGAGATTTTCTTCG
ACCAGAGCAAGAACGGCTACGCCGGCTACATTGACGGCGGAGCCAGCCAGGAAGAGTTCTACAAGTTCAT
CAAGCCCATCCTGGAAAAGATGGACGGCACCGAGGAACTGCTCGTGAAGCTGAACAGAGAGGACCTGCTG
CGGAAGCAGCGGACCTTCGACAACGGCAGCATCCCCCACCAGATCCACCTGGGAGAGCTGCACGCCATTC
TGCGGCGGCAGGAAGATTTTTACCCATTCCTGAAGGACAACCGGGAAAAGATCGAGAAGATCCTGACCTT
CCGCATCCCCTACTACGTGGGCCCTCTGGCCAGGGGAAACAGCAGATTCGCCTGGATGACCAGAAAGAGC
GAGGAAACCATCACCCCCTGGAACTTCGAGGAAGTGGTGGACAAGGGCGCTTCCGCCCAGAGCTTCATCG
AGCGGATGACCAACTTCGATAAGAACCTGCCCAACGAGAAGGTGCTGCCCAAGCACAGCCTGCTGTACGA
GTACTTCACCGTGTATAACGAGCTGACCAAAGTGAAATACGTGACCGAGGGAATGAGAAAGCCCGCCTTC
CTGAGCGGCGAGCAGAAAAAGGCCATCGTGGACCTGCTGTTCAAGACCAACCGGAAAGTGACCGTGAAGC
AGCTGAAAGAGGACTACTTCAAGAAAATCGAGTGCTTCGACTCCGTGGAAATCTCCGGCGTGGAAGATCG
GTTCAACGCCTCCCTGGGCACATACCACGATCTGCTGAAAATTATCAAGGACAAGGACTTCCTGGACAAT
GAGGAAAACGAGGACATTCTGGAAGATATCGTGCTGACCCTGACACTGTTTGAGGACAGAGAGATGATCG
AGGAACGGCTGAAAACCTATGCCCACCTGTTCGACGACAAAGTGATGAAGCAGCTGAAGCGGCGGAGATA
CACCGGCTGGGGCAGGCTGAGCCGGAAGCTGATCAACGGCATCCGGGACAAGCAGTCCGGCAAGACAATC
CTGGATTTCCTGAAGTCCGACGGCTTCGCCAACAGAAACTTCATGCAGCTGATCCACGACGACAGCCTGA
CCTTTAAAGAGGACATCCAGAAAGCCCAGGTGTCCGGCCAGGGCGATAGCCTGCACGAGCACATTGCCAA
TCTGGCCGGCAGCCCCGCCATTAAGAAGGGCATCCTGCAGACAGTGAAGGTGGTGGACGAGCTCGTGAAA
GTGATGGGCCGGCACAAGCCCGAGAACATCGTGATCGAAATGGCCAGAGAGAACCAGACCACCCAGAAGG
GACAGAAGAACAGCCGCGAGAGAATGAAGCGGATCGAAGAGGGCATCAAAGAGCTGGGCAGCCAGATCCT
GAAAGAACACCCCGTGGAAAACACCCAGCTGCAGAACGAGAAGCTGTACCTGTACTACCTGCAGAATGGG
CGGGATATGTACGTGGACCAGGAACTGGACATCAACCGGCTGTCCGACTACGATGTGGACCATATCGTGC
CTCAGAGCTTTCTGAAGGACGACTCCATCGACAACAAGGTGCTGACCAGAAGCGACAAGAACCGGGGCAA
GAGCGACAACGTGCCCTCCGAAGAGGTCGTGAAGAAGATGAAGAACTACTGGCGGCAGCTGCTGAACGCC
AAGCTGATTACCCAGAGAAAGTTCGACAATCTGACCAAGGCCGAGAGAGGCGGCCTGAGCGAACTGGATA
AGGCCGGCTTCATCAAGAGACAGCTGGTGGAAACCCGGCAGATCACAAAGCACGTGGCACAGATCCTGGA
CTCCCGGATGAACACTAAGTACGACGAGAATGACAAGCTGATCCGGGAAGTGAAAGTGATCACCCTGAAG
TCCAAGCTGGTGTCCGATTTCCGGAAGGATTTCCAGTTTTACAAAGTGCGCGAGATCAACAACTACCACC
ACGCCCACGACGCCTACCTGAACGCCGTCGTGGGAACCGCCCTGATCAAAAAGTACCCTAAGCTGGAAAG
CGAGTTCGTGTACGGCGACTACAAGGTGTACGACGTGCGGAAGATGATCGCCAAGAGCGAGCAGGAAATC
GGCAAGGCTACCGCCAAGTACTTCTTCTACAGCAACATCATGAACTTTTTCAAGACCGAGATTACCCTGG
CCAACGGCGAGATCCGGAAGCGGCCTCTGATCGAGACAAACGGCGAAACCGGGGAGATCGTGTGGGATAA
GGGCCGGGATTTTGCCACCGTGCGGAAAGTGCTGAGCATGCCCCAAGTGAATATCGTGAAAAAGACCGAG
GTGCAGACAGGCGGCTTCAGCAAAGAGTCTATCCTGCCCAAGAGGAACAGCGATAAGCTGATCGCCAGAA
AGAAGGACTGGGACCCTAAGAAGTACGGCGGCTTCGACAGCCCCACCGTGGCCTATTCTGTGCTGGTGGT
GGCCAAAGTGGAAAAGGGCAAGTCCAAGAAACTGAAGAGTGTGAAAGAGCTGCTGGGGATCACCATCATG
GAAAGAAGCAGCTTCGAGAAGAATCCCATCGACTTTCTGGAAGCCAAGGGCTACAAAGAAGTGAAAAAGG
ACCTGATCATCAAGCTGCCTAAGTACTCCCTGTTCGAGCTGGAAAACGGCCGGAAGAGAATGCTGGCCTC
TGCCGGCGAACTGCAGAAGGGAAACGAACTGGCCCTGCCCTCCAAATATGTGAACTTCCTGTACCTGGCC
AGCCACTATGAGAAGCTGAAGGGCTCCCCCGAGGATAATGAGCAGAAACAGCTGTTTGTGGAACAGCACA
AGCACTACCTGGACGAGATCATCGAGCAGATCAGCGAGTTCTCCAAGAGAGTGATCCTGGCCGACGCTAA
TCTGGACAAAGTGCTGTCCGCCTACAACAAGCACCGGGATAAGCCCATCAGAGAGCAGGCCGAGAATATC
ATCCACCTGTTTACCCTGACCAATCTGGGAGCCCCTGCCGCCTTCAAGTACTTTGACACCACCATCGACC
GGAAGAGGTACACCAGCACCAAAGAGGTGCTGGACGCCACCCTGATCCACCAGAGCATCACCGGCCTGTA
CGAGACACGGATCGACCTGTCTCAGCTGGGAGGCGACAGCCCCAAGAAGAAGAGAAAGGTGGAGGCCAGC
TAAGAATTCCTAGAGCTCGCTGATCAGCCTCGACTGTGCCTTCTAGTTGCCAGCCATCTGTTGTTTGCCC
CTCCCCCGTGCCTTCCTTGACCCTGGAAGGTGCCACTCCCACTGTCCTTTCCTAATAAAATGAGGAAATT
GCATCGCATTGTCTGAGTAGGTGTCATTCTATTCTGGGGGGTGGGGTGGGGCAGGACAGCAAGGGGGAGG
ATTGGGAAGAGAATAGCAGGCATGCTGGGGAGCGGCCGCAGGAACCCCTAGTGATGGAGTTGGCCACTCC
CTCTCTGCGCGCTCGCTCGCTCACTGAGGCCGGGCGACCAAAGGTCGCCCGACGCCCGGGCTTTGCCCGG
GCGGCCTCAGTGAGCGAGCGAGCGCGCAGCTGCCTGCAGGGGCGCCTGATGCGGTATTTTCTCCTTACGC
ATCTGTGCGGTATTTCACACCGCATA
[142 nt withheld, positions 5907-6048]
C
[141 nt withheld, positions 6050-6190]
CCTTTGACGTTGGAGTCCACGTTCTTT
[37 nt withheld, positions 6218-6254]
ACCCTATCTCGGGCTATTCTTTTGATTTATAAGGGATTTTGCCGATTTCGGCCTATTGGTTAAAAAATGA
GCTGATTTAACAAAAATTTAACGCGAATTTTAACAAAATATTAACGTTTACAATTTTATGGTGCACTCTC
AGTACAATCTGCTCTGATGCCGCATAGTTAAGCCAGCCCCGACACCCGCCAACACCCGCTGACGCGCCCT
GACGGGCTTGTCTGCTCCCGGCATCCGCTTACAGACAAGCTGTGACCGTCTCCGGGAGCTGCATGTGTCA
GAGGTTTTCACCGTCATCACCGAAACGCGCGAGACGAAAGGGCCTCGTGATACGCCTATTTTTATAGGTT
AATGTCATGATAATAATGGTTTCTTAGACGTCAGGTGGCACTTTTCGGGGAAATGTGCGCGGAACCCCTA
TTTGTTTATTTTTCTAAATACATTCAAATATGTATCCGCTCATGAGACAATAACCCTGATAAATGCTTCA
ATAATATTGAAAAAGGAAGAGTATGAGTATTCAACATTTCCGTGTCGCCCTTATTCCCTTTTTTGCGGCA
TTTTGCCTTCCTGTTTTTGCTCACCCAGAAACGCTGGTGAAAGTAAAAGATGCTGAAGATCAGTTGGGTG
CACGAGTGGGTTACATCGAACTGGATCTCAACAGCGGTAAGATCCTTGAGAGTTTTCGCCCCGAAGAACG
TTTTCCAATGATGAGCACTTTTAAAGTTCTGCTATGTGGCGCGGTATTATCCCGTATTGACGCCGGGCAA
GAGCAACTCGGTCGCCGCATACACTATTCTCAGAATGACTTGGTTGAGTACTCACCAGTCACAGAAAAGC
ATCTTACGGATGGCATGACAGTAAGAGAATTATGCAGTGCTGCCATAACCATGAGTGATAACACTGCGGC
CAACTTACTTCTGACAACGATCGGAGGACCGAAGGAGCTAACCGCTTTTTTGCACAACATGGGGGATCAT
GTAACTCGCCTTGATCGTTGGGAACCGGAGCTGAATGAAGCCATACCAAACGACGAGCGTGACACCACGA
TGCCTGTAGCAATGGCAACAACGTTGCGCAAACTATTAACTGGCGAACTACTTACTCTAGCTTCCCGGCA
ACAATTAATAGACTGGATGGAGGCGGATAAAGTTGCAGGACCACTTCTGCGCTCGGCCCTTCCGGCTGGC
TGGTTTATTGCTGATAAATCTGGAGCCGGTGAGCGTGGAAGCCGCGGTATCATTGCAGCACTGGGGCCAG
ATGGTAAGCCCTCCCGTATCGTAGTTATCTACACGACGGGGAGTCAGGCAACTATGGATGAACGAAATAG
ACAGATCGCTGAGATAGGTGCCTCACTGATTAAGCATTGGTAACTGTCAGACCAAGTTTACTCATATATA
CTTTAGATTGATTTAAAACTTCATTTTTAATTTAAAAGGATCTAGGTGAAGATCCTTTTTGATAATCTCA
TGACCAAAATCCCTTAACGTGAGTTTTCGTTCCACTGAGCGTCAGACCCCGTAGAAAAGATCAAAGGATC
TTCTTGAGATCCTTTTTTTCTGCGCGTAATCTGCTGCTTGCAAACAAAAAAACCACCGCTACCAGCGGTG
GTTTGTTTGCCGGATCAAGAGCTACCAACTCTTTTTCCGAAGGTAACTGGCTTCAGCAGAGCGCAGATAC
CAAATACTGTCCTTCTAGTGTAGCCGTAGTTAGGCCACCACTTCAAGAACTCTGTAGCACCGCCTACATA
CCTCGCTCTGCTAATCCTGTTACCAGTGGCTGCTGCCAGTGGCGATAAGTCGTGTCTTACCGGGTTGGAC
TCAAGACGATAGTTACCGGATAAGGCGCAGCGGTCGGGCTGAACGGGGGGTTCGTGCACACAGCCCAGCT
TGGAGCGAACGACCTACACCGAACTGAGATACCTACAGCGTGAGCTATGAGAAAGCGCCACGCTTCCCGA
AGGGAGAAAGGCGGACAGGTATCCGGTAAGCGGCAGGGTCGGAACAGGAGAGCGCACGAGGGAGCTTCCA
GGGGGAAACGCCTGGTATCTTTATAGTCCTGTCGGGTTTCGCCACCTCTGACTTGAGCGTCGATTTTTGT
GATGCTCGTCAGGGGGGCGGAGCCTATGGAAAAACGCCAGCAACGCGGCCTTTTTACGGTTCCTGGCCTT
TTGCTGGCCTTTTGCTCACATGT
