Features (pLannotate 1.2.2; 18 found; start..end, strand, type, name):
      1..241     +  promoter       U6 promoter: RNA polymerase III promoter for human U6 snRNA
    289..356     +  misc_RNA       tracrRNA (fragment): trans-activating CRISPR RNA for the Streptococcus pyogenes CRISPR/Cas9 system
    363..406     +  misc_RNA       gRNA scaffold (fragment): guide RNA scaffold for the Streptococcus pyogenes CRISPR/Cas9 system
    453..738     +  enhancer       CMV enhancer: human cytomegalovirus immediate early enhancer; contains an 18-bp deletion relative to the standard CMV enhancer
    740..1017    +  promoter       chicken β-actin promoter: No description available
   1018..1245    +  intron         hybrid intron: hybrid between chicken β-actin (CBA) and minute virus of mice (MMV) introns (Gray et al., 2011)
   1266..1293    +  CDS            3xHA (fragment): three tandem HA epitope tags
   1326..3041    +  CDS            Cas9(N): N-terminal portion of Streptococcus pyogenes Cas9 (Zetsche et al., 2015)
   2928..5426    +  CDS            Cas9(C): C-terminal portion of Streptococcus pyogenes Cas9 (Zetsche et al., 2015)
   5493..5604    +  polyA_signal   bGH poly(A) signal: bovine growth hormone polyadenylation signal
   5709..5849    +  repeat_region  AAV2 ITR: inverted terminal repeat of adeno-associated virus serotype 2 inverted
   5854..5905    -  misc_feature   bom (fragment): basis of mobility region from pBR322
   5924..6379    +  rep_origin     f1 ori (sequence partly withheld): f1 bacteriophage origin of replication; arrow indicates direction of (+) strand synthesis
   6380..6429    -  misc_feature   bom (fragment): basis of mobility region from pBR322
   6531..6566    -  CDS            rop (fragment): Rop protein, which maintains plasmids at low copy number; rop
   6661..6765    +  promoter       AmpR promoter: bla
   6766..7626    +  CDS            AmpR: β-lactamase; bla; confers resistance to ampicillin, carbenicillin, and related antibiotics
   7797..8385    +  rep_origin     ori: high-copy-number ColE1/pMB1/pBR322/pUC origin of replication
>Addgene plasmid #122325 | px335-sgRNA-EF(Cas9n)-Jade1-L | addgene full sequence | sequence record 238436 | Addgene NGS Result
GAGGGCCTATTTCCCATGATTCCTTCATATTTGCATATACGATACAAGGCTGTTAGAGAGATAATTGGAA
TTAATTTGACTGTAAACACAAAGATATTAGTACAAAATACGTGACGTAGAAAGTAATAATTTCTTGGGTA
GTTTGCAGTTTTAAAATTATGTTTTAAAATGGACTATCATATGCTTACCGTAACTTGAAAGTATTTCGAT
TTCTTGGCTTTATATATCTTGTGGAAAGGACGAAACACCGTGGCCTCTTGATGAAACAGCGTTTAAGAGC
TATGCTGGAAACAGCATAGCAAGTTTAAATAAGGCTAGTCCGTTATCAACTTGAAAAAGTGGCACCGAGT
CGGTGCTTTTTTGTTTTAGAGCTAGAAATAGCAAGTTAAAATAAGGCTAGTCCGTTTTTAGCGCGTGCGC
CAATTCTGCAGACAAATGGCTCTAGAGGTACCCGTTACATAACTTACGGTAAATGGCCCGCCTGGCTGAC
CGCCCAACGACCCCCGCCCATTGACGTCAATAGTAACGCCAATAGGGACTTTCCATTGACGTCAATGGGT
GGAGTATTTACGGTAAACTGCCCACTTGGCAGTACATCAAGTGTATCATATGCCAAGTACGCCCCCTATT
GACGTCAATGACGGTAAATGGCCCGCCTGGCATTGTGCCCAGTACATGACCTTATGGGACTTTCCTACTT
GGCAGTACATCTACGTATTAGTCATCGCTATTACCATGGTCGAGGTGAGCCCCACGTTCTGCTTCACTCT
CCCCATCTCCCCCCCCTCCCCACCCCCAATTTTGTATTTATTTATTTTTTAATTATTTTGTGCAGCGATG
GGGGCGGGGGGGGGGGGGGGGCGCGCGCCAGGCGGGGCGGGGGGGGGGGGGGGGGGGGGGGGGGGGGGGG
GGGGGGGGGCGGCGGCAGCCAATCAGAGCGGCGCGCTCCGAAAGTTTCCTTTTATGGCGAGGCGGCGGCG
GCGGCGGCCCTATAAAAAGCGAAGCGCGCGGCGGGCGGGAGTCGCTGCGCGCTGCCTTCGCCCCGTGCCC
CGCTCCGCCGCCGCCTCGCGCCGCCCGCCCCGGCTCTGACTGACCGCGTTACTCCCACAGGTGAGCGGGC
GGGACGGCCCTTCTCCTCCGGGCTGTAATTAGCTGAGCAAGAGGTAAGGGTTTAAGGGATGGTTGGTTGG
TGGGGTATTAATGTTTAATTACCTGGAGCACCTGCCTGAAATCACTTTTTTTCAGGTTGGACCGGTGCCA
CCATGTACCCATACGATGTTCCAGATTACGCTTCGCCGAAGAAAAAGCGCAAGGTCGAAGCGTCCGACAA
GAAGTACAGCATCGGCCTGGCCATCGGCACCAACTCTGTGGGCTGGGCCGTGATCACCGACGAGTACAAG
GTGCCCAGCAAGAAATTCAAGGTGCTGGGCAACACCGACCGGCACAGCATCAAGAAGAACCTGATCGGAG
CCCTGCTGTTCGACAGCGGCGAAACAGCCGAGGCCACCCGGCTGAAGAGAACCGCCAGAAGAAGATACAC
CAGACGGAAGAACCGGATCTGCTATCTGCAAGAGATCTTCAGCAACGAGATGGCCAAGGTGGACGACAGC
TTCTTCCACAGACTGGAAGAGTCCTTCCTGGTGGAAGAGGATAAGAAGCACGAGCGGCACCCCATCTTCG
GCAACATCGTGGACGAGGTGGCCTACCACGAGAAGTACCCCACCATCTACCACCTGAGAAAGAAACTGGT
GGACAGCACCGACAAGGCCGACCTGCGGCTGATCTATCTGGCCCTGGCCCACATGATCAAGTTCCGGGGC
CACTTCCTGATCGAGGGCGACCTGAACCCCGACAACAGCGACGTGGACAAGCTGTTCATCCAGCTGGTGC
AGACCTACAACCAGCTGTTCGAGGAAAACCCCATCAACGCCAGCGGCGTGGACGCCAAGGCCATCCTGTC
TGCCAGACTGAGCAAGAGCAGACGGCTGGAAAATCTGATCGCCCAGCTGCCCGGCGAGAAGAAGAATGGC
CTGTTCGGCAACCTGATTGCCCTGAGCCTGGGCCTGACCCCCAACTTCAAGAGCAACTTCGACCTGGCCG
AGGATGCCAAACTGCAGCTGAGCAAGGACACCTACGACGACGACCTGGACAACCTGCTGGCCCAGATCGG
CGACCAGTACGCCGACCTGTTTCTGGCCGCCAAGAACCTGTCCGACGCCATCCTGCTGAGCGACATCCTG
AGAGTGAACACCGAGATCACCAAGGCCCCCCTGAGCGCCTCTATGATCAAGAGATACGACGAGCACCACC
AGGACCTGACCCTGCTGAAAGCTCTCGTGCGGCAGCAGCTGCCTGAGAAGTACAAAGAGATTTTCTTCGA
CCAGAGCAAGAACGGCTACGCCGGCTACATTGACGGCGGAGCCAGCCAGGAAGAGTTCTACAAGTTCATC
AAGCCCATCCTGGAAAAGATGGACGGCACCGAGGAACTGCTCGTGAAGCTGAACAGAGAGGACCTGCTGC
GGAAGCAGCGGACCTTCGACAACGGCAGCATCCCCCACCAGATCCACCTGGGAGAGCTGCACGCCATTCT
GCGGCGGCAGGAAGATTTTTACCCATTCCTGAAGGACAACCGGGAAAAGATCGAGAAGATCCTGACCTTC
CGCATCCCCTACTACGTGGGCCCTCTGGCCAGGGGAAACAGCAGATTCGCCTGGATGACCAGAAAGAGCG
AGGAAACCATCACCCCCTGGAACTTCGAGGAAGTGGTGGACAAGGGCGCTTCCGCCCAGAGCTTCATCGA
GCGGATGACCAACTTCGATAAGAACCTGCCCAACGAGAAGGTGCTGCCCAAGCACAGCCTGCTGTACGAG
TACTTCACCGTGTATAACGAGCTGACCAAAGTGAAATACGTGACCGAGGGAATGAGAAAGCCCGCCTTCC
TGAGCGGCGAGCAGAAAAAGGCCATCGTGGACCTGCTGTTCAAGACCAACCGGAAAGTGACCGTGAAGCA
GCTGAAAGAGGACTACTTCAAGAAAATCGAGTGCTTCGACTCCGTGGAAATCTCCGGCGTGGAAGATCGG
TTCAACGCCTCCCTGGGCACATACCACGATCTGCTGAAAATTATCAAGGACAAGGACTTCCTGGACAATG
AGGAAAACGAGGACATTCTGGAAGATATCGTGCTGACCCTGACACTGTTTGAGGACAGAGAGATGATCGA
GGAACGGCTGAAAACCTATGCCCACCTGTTCGACGACAAAGTGATGAAGCAGCTGAAGCGGCGGAGATAC
ACCGGCTGGGGCAGGCTGAGCCGGAAGCTGATCAACGGCATCCGGGACAAGCAGTCCGGCAAGACAATCC
TGGATTTCCTGAAGTCCGACGGCTTCGCCAACAGAAACTTCATGCAGCTGATCCACGACGACAGCCTGAC
CTTTAAAGAGGACATCCAGAAAGCCCAGGTGTCCGGCCAGGGCGATAGCCTGCACGAGCACATTGCCAAT
CTGGCCGGCAGCCCCGCCATTAAGAAGGGCATCCTGCAGACAGTGAAGGTGGTGGACGAGCTCGTGAAAG
TGATGGGCCGGCACAAGCCCGAGAACATCGTGATCGAAATGGCCAGAGAGAACCAGACCACCCAGAAGGG
ACAGAAGAACAGCCGCGAGAGAATGAAGCGGATCGAAGAGGGCATCAAAGAGCTGGGCAGCCAGATCCTG
AAAGAACACCCCGTGGAAAACACCCAGCTGCAGAACGAGAAGCTGTACCTGTACTACCTGCAGAATGGGC
GGGATATGTACGTGGACCAGGAACTGGACATCAACCGGCTGTCCGACTACGATGTGGACCATATCGTGCC
TCAGAGCTTTCTGAAGGACGACTCCATCGACAACAAGGTGCTGACCAGAAGCGACAAGAACCGGGGCAAG
AGCGACAACGTGCCCTCCGAAGAGGTCGTGAAGAAGATGAAGAACTACTGGCGGCAGCTGCTGAACGCCA
AGCTGATTACCCAGAGAAAGTTCGACAATCTGACCAAGGCCGAGAGAGGCGGCCTGAGCGAACTGGATAA
GGCCGGCTTCATCAAGAGACAGCTGGTGGAAACCCGGCAGATCACAAAGCACGTGGCACAGATCCTGGAC
TCCCGGATGAACACTAAGTACGACGAGAATGACAAGCTGATCCGGGAAGTGAAAGTGATCACCCTGAAGT
CCAAGCTGGTGTCCGATTTCCGGAAGGATTTCCAGTTTTACAAAGTGCGCGAGATCAACAACTACCACCA
CGCCCACGACGCCTACCTGAACGCCGTCGTGGGAACCGCCCTGATCAAAAAGTACCCTAAGCTGGAAAGC
GAGTTCGTGTACGGCGACTACAAGGTGTACGACGTGCGGAAGATGATCGCCAAGAGCGAGCAGGAAATCG
GCAAGGCTACCGCCAAGTACTTCTTCTACAGCAACATCATGAACTTTTTCAAGACCGAGATTACCCTGGC
CAACGGCGAGATCCGGAAGCGGCCTCTGATCGAGACAAACGGCGAAACCGGGGAGATCGTGTGGGATAAG
GGCCGGGATTTTGCCACCGTGCGGAAAGTGCTGAGCATGCCCCAAGTGAATATCGTGAAAAAGACCGAGG
TGCAGACAGGCGGCTTCAGCAAAGAGTCTATCCTGCCCAAGAGGAACAGCGATAAGCTGATCGCCAGAAA
GAAGGACTGGGACCCTAAGAAGTACGGCGGCTTCGACAGCCCCACCGTGGCCTATTCTGTGCTGGTGGTG
GCCAAAGTGGAAAAGGGCAAGTCCAAGAAACTGAAGAGTGTGAAAGAGCTGCTGGGGATCACCATCATGG
AAAGAAGCAGCTTCGAGAAGAATCCCATCGACTTTCTGGAAGCCAAGGGCTACAAAGAAGTGAAAAAGGA
CCTGATCATCAAGCTGCCTAAGTACTCCCTGTTCGAGCTGGAAAACGGCCGGAAGAGAATGCTGGCCTCT
GCCGGCGAACTGCAGAAGGGAAACGAACTGGCCCTGCCCTCCAAATATGTGAACTTCCTGTACCTGGCCA
GCCACTATGAGAAGCTGAAGGGCTCCCCCGAGGATAATGAGCAGAAACAGCTGTTTGTGGAACAGCACAA
GCACTACCTGGACGAGATCATCGAGCAGATCAGCGAGTTCTCCAAGAGAGTGATCCTGGCCGACGCTAAT
CTGGACAAAGTGCTGTCCGCCTACAACAAGCACCGGGATAAGCCCATCAGAGAGCAGGCCGAGAATATCA
TCCACCTGTTTACCCTGACCAATCTGGGAGCCCCTGCCGCCTTCAAGTACTTTGACACCACCATCGACCG
GAAGAGGTACACCAGCACCAAAGAGGTGCTGGACGCCACCCTGATCCACCAGAGCATCACCGGCCTGTAC
GAGACACGGATCGACCTGTCTCAGCTGGGAGGCGACAGCCCCAAGAAGAAGAGAAAGGTGGAGGCCAGCT
AAGAATTCCTAGAGCTCGCTGATCAGCCTCGACTGTGCCTTCTAGTTGCCAGCCATCTGTTGTTTGCCCC
TCCCCCGTGCCTTCCTTGACCCTGGAAGGTGCCACTCCCACTGTCCTTTCCTAATAAAATGAGGAAATTG
CATCGCATTGTCTGAGTAGGTGTCATTCTATTCTGGGGGGTGGGGTGGGGCAGGACAGCAAGGGGGAGGA
TTGGGAAGAGAATAGCAGGCATGCTGGGGAGCGGCCGCAGGAACCCCTAGTGATGGAGTTGGCCACTCCC
TCTCTGCGCGCTCGCTCGCTCACTGAGGCCGGGCGACCAAAGGTCGCCCGACGCCCGGGCTTTGCCCGGG
CGGCCTCAGTGAGCGAGCGAGCGCGCAGCTGCCTGCAGGGGCGCCTGATGCGGTATTTTCTCCTTACGCA
TCTGTGCGGTATTTCACACCGCATA
[95 nt withheld, positions 5906-6000]
T
[46 nt withheld, positions 6002-6047]
C
[141 nt withheld, positions 6049-6189]
CCTTTGACGTTGGAGTCCACGTTCTTT
[37 nt withheld, positions 6217-6253]
ACTCTATCTCGGGCTATTCTTTTGATTTATAAGGGATTTTGCCGATTTCGGTCTATTGGTTAAAAAATGA
GCTGATTTAACAAAAATTTAACGCGAATTTTAACAAAATATTAACGTTTACAATTTTATGGTGCACTCTC
AGTACAATCTGCTCTGATGCCGCATAGTTAAGCCAGCCCCGACACCCGCCAACACCCGCTGACGCGCCCT
GACGGGCTTGTCTGCTCCCGGCATCCGCTTACAGACAAGCTGTGACCGTCTCCGGGAGCTGCATGTGTCA
GAGGTTTTCACCGTCATCACCGAAACGCGCGAGACGAAAGGGCCTCGTGATACGCCTATTTTTATAGGTT
AATGTCATGATAATAATGGTTTCTTAGACGTCAGGTGGCACTTTTCGGGGAAATGTGCGCGGAACCCCTA
TTTGTTTATTTTTCTAAATACATTCAAATATGTATCCGCTCATGAGACAATAACCCTGATAAATGCTTCA
ATAATATTGAAAAAGGAAGAGTATGAGTATTCAACATTTCCGTGTCGCCCTTATTCCCTTTTTTGCGGCA
TTTTGCCTTCCTGTTTTTGCTCACCCAGAAACGCTGGTGAAAGTAAAAGATGCTGAAGATCAGTTGGGTG
CACGAGTGGGTTACATCGAACTGGATCTCAACAGCGGTAAGATCCTTGAGAGTTTTCGCCCCGAAGAACG
TTTTCCAATGATGAGCACTTTTAAAGTTCTGCTATGTGGCGCGGTATTATCCCGTATTGACGCCGGGCAA
GAGCAACTCGGTCGCCGCATACACTATTCTCAGAATGACTTGGTTGAGTACTCACCAGTCACAGAAAAGC
ATCTTACGGATGGCATGACAGTAAGAGAATTATGCAGTGCTGCCATAACCATGAGTGATAACACTGCGGC
CAACTTACTTCTGACAACGATCGGAGGACCGAAGGAGCTAACCGCTTTTTTGCACAACATGGGGGATCAT
GTAACTCGCCTTGATCGTTGGGAACCGGAGCTGAATGAAGCCATACCAAACGACGAGCGTGACACCACGA
TGCCTGTAGCAATGGCAACAACGTTGCGCAAACTATTAACTGGCGAACTACTTACTCTAGCTTCCCGGCA
ACAATTAATAGACTGGATGGAGGCGGATAAAGTTGCAGGACCACTTCTGCGCTCGGCCCTTCCGGCTGGC
TGGTTTATTGCTGATAAATCTGGAGCCGGTGAGCGTGGAAGCCGCGGTATCATTGCAGCACTGGGGCCAG
ATGGTAAGCCCTCCCGTATCGTAGTTATCTACACGACGGGGAGTCAGGCAACTATGGATGAACGAAATAG
ACAGATCGCTGAGATAGGTGCCTCACTGATTAAGCATTGGTAACTGTCAGACCAAGTTTACTCATATATA
CTTTAGATTGATTTAAAACTTCATTTTTAATTTAAAAGGATCTAGGTGAAGATCCTTTTTGATAATCTCA
TGACCAAAATCCCTTAACGTGAGTTTTCGTTCCACTGAGCGTCAGACCCCGTAGAAAAGATCAAAGGATC
TTCTTGAGATCCTTTTTTTCTGCGCGTAATCTGCTGCTTGCAAACAAAAAAACCACCGCTACCAGCGGTG
GTTTGTTTGCCGGATCAAGAGCTACCAACTCTTTTTCCGAAGGTAACTGGCTTCAGCAGAGCGCAGATAC
CAAATACTGTTCTTCTAGTGTAGCCGTAGTTAGGCCACCACTTCAAGAACTCTGTAGCACCGCCTACATA
CCTCGCTCTGCTAATCCTGTTACCAGTGGCTGCTGCCAGTGGCGATAAGTCGTGTCTTACCGGGTTGGAC
TCAAGACGATAGTTACCGGATAAGGCGCAGCGGTCGGGCTGAACGGGGGGTTCGTGCACACAGCCCAGCT
TGGAGCGAACGACCTACACCGAACTGAGATACCTACAGCGTGAGCTATGAGAAAGCGCCACGCTTCCCGA
AGGGAGAAAGGCGGACAGGTATCCGGTAAGCGGCAGGGTCGGAACAGGAGAGCGCACGAGGGAGCTTCCA
GGGGGAAACGCCTGGTATCTTTATAGTCCTGTCGGGTTTCGCCACCTCTGACTTGAGCGTCGATTTTTGT
GATGCTCGTCAGGGGGGCGGAGCCTATGGAAAAACGCCAGCAACGCGGCCTTTTTACGGTTCCTGGCCTT
TTGCTGGCCTTTTGCTCACATGT
